>Addgene plasmid #141378 | pLVX-EF1alpha-SARS-CoV-2-nsp12-2xStrep-IRES-Puro | addgene full sequence | sequence record 288083 | Addgene NGS Result
TGGAAGGGCTAATTCACTCCCAAAGAAGACAAGATATCCTTGATCTGTGGATCTACCACACACAAGGCTA
CTTCCCTGATTAGCAGAACTACACACCAGGGCCAGGGGTCAGATATCCACTGACCTTTGGATGGTGCTAC
AAGCTAGTACCAGTTGAGCCAGATAAGGTAGAAGAGGCCAATAAAGGAGAGAACACCAGCTTGTTACACC
CTGTGAGCCTGCATGGGATGGATGACCCGGAGAGAGAAGTGTTAGAGTGGAGGTTTGACAGCCGCCTAGC
ATTTCATCACGTGGCCCGAGAGCTGCATCCGGAGTACTTCAAGAACTGCTGATATCGAGCTTGCTACAAG
GGACTTTCCGCTGGGGACTTTCCAGGGAGGCGTGGCCTGGGCGGGACTGGGGAGTGGCGAGCCCTCAGAT
CCTGCATATAAGCAGCTGCTTTTTGCCTGTACTGGGTCTCTCTGGTTAGACCAGATCTGAGCCTGGGAGC
TCTCTGGCTAACTAGGGAACCCACTGCTTAAGCCTCAATAAAGCTTGCCTTGAGTGCTTCAAGTAGTGTG
TGCCCGTCTGTTGTGTGACTCTGGTAACTAGAGATCCCTCAGACCCTTTTAGTCAGTGTGGAAAATCTCT
AGCAGTGGCGCCCGAACAGGGACTTGAAAGCGAAAGGGAAACCAGAGGAGCTCTCTCGACGCAGGACTCG
GCTTGCTGAAGCGCGCACGGCAAGAGGCGAGGGGCGGCGACTGGTGAGTACGCCAAAAATTTTGACTAGC
GGAGGCTAGAAGGAGAGAGATGGGTGCGAGAGCGTCAGTATTAAGCGGGGGAGAATTAGATCGCGATGGG
AAAAAATTCGGTTAAGGCCAGGGGGAAAGAAAAAATATAAATTAAAACATATAGTATGGGCAAGCAGGGA
GCTAGAACGATTCGCAGTTAATCCTGGCCTGTTAGAAACATCAGAAGGCTGTAGACAAATACTGGGACAG
CTACAACCATCCCTTCAGACAGGATCAGAAGAACTTAGATCATTATATAATACAGTAGCAACCCTCTATT
GTGTGCATCAAAGGATAGAGATAAAAGACACCAAGGAAGCTTTAGACAAGATAGAGGAAGAGCAAAACAA
AAGTAAGACCACCGCACAGCAAGCGGCCGGCCGCTGATCTTCAGACCTGGAGGAGGAGATATGAGGGACA
ATTGGAGAAGTGAATTATATAAATATAAAGTAGTAAAAATTGAACCATTAGGAGTAGCACCCACCAAGGC
AAAGAGAAGAGTGGTGCAGAGAGAAAAAAGAGCAGTGGGAATAGGAGCTTTGTTCCTTGGGTTCTTGGGA
GCAGCAGGAAGCACTATGGGCGCAGCGTCAATGACGCTGACGGTACAGGCCAGACAATTATTGTCTGGTA
TAGTGCAGCAGCAGAACAATTTGCTGAGGGCTATTGAGGCGCAACAGCATCTGTTGCAACTCACAGTCTG
GGGCATCAAGCAGCTCCAGGCAAGAATCCTGGCTGTGGAAAGATACCTAAAGGATCAACAGCTCCTGGGG
ATTTGGGGTTGCTCTGGAAAACTCATTTGCACCACTGCTGTGCCTTGGAATGCTAGTTGGAGTAATAAAT
CTCTGGAACAGATTTGGAATCACACGACCTGGATGGAGTGGGACAGAGAAATTAACAATTACACAAGCTT
AATACACTCCTTAATTGAAGAATCGCAAAACCAGCAAGAAAAGAATGAACAAGAATTATTGGAATTAGAT
AAATGGGCAAGTTTGTGGAATTGGTTTAACATAACAAATTGGCTGTGGTATATAAAATTATTCATAATGA
TAGTAGGAGGCTTGGTAGGTTTAAGAATAGTTTTTGCTGTACTTTCTATAGTGAATAGAGTTAGGCAGGG
ATATTCACCATTATCGTTTCAGACCCACCTCCCAACCCCGAGGGGACCCGACAGGCCCGAAGGAATAGAA
GAAGAAGGTGGAGAGAGAGACAGAGACAGATCCATTCGATTAGTGAACGGATCTCGACGGTATCGCCTTT
AAAAGAAAAGGGGGGATTGGGGGGTACAGTGCAGGGGAAAGAATAGTAGACATAATAGCAACAGACATAC
AAACTAAAGAATTACAAAAACAAATTACAAAAATTCAAAATTTTCGGGTTTATTACAGGGACAGCAGAGA
TCCAGTTTATCGATGAGTAATTCATACAAAAGGACTCGCCCCTGCCTTGGGGAATCCCAGGGACCGTCGT
TAAACTCCCACTAACGTAGAACCCAGAGATCGCTGCGTTCCCGCCCCCTCACCCGCCCGCTCTCGTCATC
ACTGAGGTGGAGAAGAGCATGCGTGAGGCTCCGGTGCCCGTCAGTGGGCAGAGCGCACATCGCCCACAGT
CCCCGAGAAGTTGGGGGGAGGGGTCGGCAATTGAACCGGTGCCTAGAGAAGGTGGCGCGGGGTAAACTGG
GAAAGTGATGTCGTGTACTGGCTCCGCCTTTTTCCCGAGGGTGGGGGAGAACCGTATATAAGTGCAGTAG
TCGCCGTGAACGTTCTTTTTCGCAACGGGTTTGCCGCCAGAACACAGGTAAGTGCCGTGTGTGGTTCCCG
CGGGCCTGGCCTCTTTACGGGTTATGGCCCTTGCGTGCCTTGAATTACTTCCACGCCCCTGGCTGCAGTA
CGTGATTCTTGATCCCGAGCTTCGGGTTGGAAGTGGGTGGGAGAGTTCGAGGCCTTGCGCTTAAGGAGCC
CCTTCGCCTCGTGCTTGAGTTGAGGCCTGGCTTGGGCGCTGGGGCCGCCGCGTGCGAATCTGGTGGCACC
TTCGCGCCTGTCTCGCTGCTTTCGATAAGTCTCTAGCCATTTAAAATTTTTGATGACCTGCTGCGACGCT
TTTTTTCTGGCAAGATAGTCTTGTAAATGCGGGCCAAGATCTGCACACTGGTATTTCGGTTTTTGGGGCC
GCGGGCGGCGACGGGGCCCGTGCGTCCCAGCGCACATGTTCGGCGAGGCGGGGCCTGCGAGCGCGGCCAC
CGAGAATCGGACGGGGGTAGTCTCAAGCTGGCCGGCCTGCTCTGGTGCCTGGCCTCGCGCCGCCGTGTAT
CGCCCCGCCCTGGGCGGCAAGGCTGGCCCGGTCGGCACCAGTTGCGTGAGCGGAAAGATGGCCGCTTCCC
GGCCCTGCTGCAGGGAGCTCAAAATGGAGGACGCGGCGCTCGGGAGAGCGGGCGGGTGAGTCACCCACAC
AAAGGAAAAGGGCCTTTCCGTCCTCAGCCGTCGCTTCATGTGACTCCACGGAGTACCGGGCGCCGTCCAG
GCACCTCGATTAGTTCTCGAGCTTTTGGAGTACGTCGTCTTTAGGTTGGGGGGAGGGGTTTTATGCGATG
GAGTTTCCCCACACTGAGTGGGTGGAGACTGAAGTTAGGCCAGCTTGGCACTTGATGTAATTCTCCTTGG
AATTTGCCCTTTTTGAGTTTGGATCTTGGTTCATTCTCAAGCCTCAGACAGTGGTTCAAAGTTTTTTTCT
TCCATTTCAGGTGTCGTGAGGATCTATTTCCGGTGAATTCGCCGCCACCATGTCAGCAGACGCACAAAGT
TTTCTGAACCGGGTATGCGGAGTCAGTGCGGCGAGGCTTACGCCCTGTGGTACGGGAACATCAACGGACG
TTGTTTACCGCGCCTTCGACATATACAATGATAAAGTCGCCGGCTTCGCAAAGTTCCTTAAAACGAATTG
CTGTAGGTTCCAAGAAAAGGACGAGGATGATAATTTGATAGACTCCTACTTCGTGGTCAAACGACACACG
TTTTCAAATTATCAGCACGAGGAAACGATATATAATCTTCTTAAAGACTGCCCTGCAGTGGCAAAACACG
ACTTCTTTAAGTTCCGCATTGACGGGGATATGGTCCCCCATATCTCCCGACAGAGATTGACGAAATATAC
AATGGCGGATCTGGTGTACGCCCTGAGACACTTCGATGAGGGCAATTGTGATACACTCAAGGAGATTCTC
GTGACCTACAATTGTTGCGATGATGACTATTTCAATAAGAAAGACTGGTACGACTTCGTCGAAAACCCTG
ATATATTGAGGGTGTACGCAAACCTGGGTGAACGAGTAAGACAGGCACTTCTGAAAACCGTCCAATTCTG
CGACGCTATGAGAAACGCGGGCATTGTTGGTGTGCTTACGCTGGATAACCAAGACCTCAATGGTAATTGG
TACGATTTTGGGGACTTCATCCAAACCACTCCTGGCTCAGGCGTTCCCGTGGTAGACAGCTACTATTCTT
TGTTGATGCCAATTCTTACACTCACAAGGGCCCTGACCGCTGAGTCACACGTCGATACGGACTTGACCAA
GCCCTACATCAAGTGGGATCTTCTGAAGTACGACTTTACCGAGGAACGATTGAAGCTTTTTGATCGCTAC
TTTAAATACTGGGATCAGACGTACCACCCAAACTGCGTGAATTGCCTGGATGACCGATGTATACTCCATT
GCGCGAACTTTAACGTTTTGTTCTCTACAGTATTTCCTCCGACGAGCTTCGGACCGCTTGTGAGAAAGAT
ATTCGTCGACGGCGTCCCATTTGTTGTCAGCACTGGTTACCACTTTCGCGAGTTGGGGGTGGTCCACAAT
CAGGATGTCAATTTGCATTCCTCCAGGCTTTCTTTTAAAGAGTTGCTTGTTTATGCCGCTGACCCCGCGA
TGCATGCAGCCTCTGGGAATCTTTTGCTGGACAAAAGGACGACGTGCTTTAGCGTTGCTGCCCTTACAAA
TAACGTAGCATTTCAAACCGTAAAACCCGGTAATTTTAATAAAGATTTTTATGATTTTGCAGTCTCTAAG
GGTTTTTTCAAGGAGGGGAGTAGTGTAGAGCTTAAACATTTTTTTTTCGCTCAGGATGGTAACGCTGCGA
TCAGCGACTACGACTACTATCGATACAATCTCCCGACGATGTGTGATATCAGGCAGTTGTTGTTCGTTGT
AGAAGTGGTTGATAAGTATTTTGACTGTTATGACGGCGGCTGTATCAATGCCAACCAGGTCATTGTGAAT
AACCTCGATAAATCTGCCGGGTTCCCCTTTAACAAGTGGGGGAAGGCGCGACTGTACTACGACAGCATGT
CTTACGAAGATCAGGACGCACTCTTTGCATACACAAAGAGGAATGTGATACCGACTATAACTCAAATGAA
CCTTAAGTATGCAATCAGCGCGAAAAATCGGGCTAGGACTGTTGCCGGAGTTAGCATATGTAGTACCATG
ACAAACCGACAGTTCCACCAGAAGTTGCTGAAATCAATTGCTGCGACCCGGGGTGCGACTGTAGTAATCG
GGACATCAAAGTTCTACGGCGGGTGGCATAACATGCTCAAGACGGTCTACTCAGACGTTGAGAATCCGCA
TCTTATGGGTTGGGATTATCCAAAGTGTGACAGGGCGATGCCCAACATGTTGCGGATAATGGCCTCCTTG
GTACTTGCACGGAAACATACAACCTGCTGTAGTTTGTCACACCGATTTTACCGACTGGCAAACGAATGTG
CTCAGGTTCTCAGTGAAATGGTAATGTGTGGCGGCTCCCTCTACGTTAAGCCCGGTGGCACAAGCTCTGG
AGACGCAACTACTGCCTATGCAAACAGTGTATTCAACATCTGCCAGGCTGTCACGGCCAATGTTAACGCA
TTGCTTTCCACTGACGGAAATAAGATTGCAGACAAATACGTGAGAAATTTGCAACATAGACTCTACGAAT
GCCTCTATCGCAATCGCGATGTTGATACGGACTTCGTTAATGAGTTCTATGCTTACTTGCGAAAGCACTT
CTCCATGATGATTCTGTCAGACGACGCTGTAGTATGCTTTAATTCAACGTATGCCTCCCAGGGTCTGGTC
GCGTCCATAAAAAATTTTAAAAGCGTCCTGTATTACCAAAATAACGTTTTCATGAGCGAAGCGAAATGTT
GGACCGAGACTGATCTTACTAAGGGCCCTCATGAGTTCTGCTCACAACACACTATGTTGGTCAAGCAGGG
CGACGATTACGTGTATCTTCCTTATCCCGATCCTAGTAGGATTCTTGGAGCAGGTTGCTTCGTGGATGAT
ATCGTCAAAACGGACGGCACCCTCATGATAGAGAGGTTCGTCTCTTTGGCTATAGACGCGTATCCGCTTA
CTAAACATCCTAACCAAGAATACGCGGATGTATTCCATCTTTATCTGCAGTATATCAGAAAGTTGCATGA
TGAGCTGACCGGTCACATGTTGGACATGTATAGCGTGATGCTTACCAATGACAATACTTCACGGTACTGG
GAACCTGAATTTTACGAGGCGATGTATACGCCTCACACCGTCCTGCAGCTCGAAGGCGGCGGGGGATGGA
GCCATCCACAATTCGAGAAAGGCGGTGGTTCAGGAGGAGGTAGCGGGGGTGGATCATGGTCACATCCGCA
GTTTGAAAAGTAAGGATCCCGCCCCTCTCCCTCCCCCCCCCCTAACGTTACTGGCCGAAGCCGCTTGGAA
TAAGGCCGGTGTGCGTTTGTCTATATGTTATTTTCCACCATATTGCCGTCTTTTGGCAATGTGAGGGCCC
GGAAACCTGGCCCTGTCTTCTTGACGAGCATTCCTAGGGGTCTTTCCCCTCTCGCCAAAGGAATGCAAGG
TCTGTTGAATGTCGTGAAGGAAGCAGTTCCTCTGGAAGCTTCTTGAAGACAAACAACGTCTGTAGCGACC
CTTTGCAGGCAGCGGAACCCCCCACCTGGCGACAGGTGCCTCTGCGGCCAAAAGCCACGTGTATAAGATA
CACCTGCAAAGGCGGCACAACCCCAGTGCCACGTTGTGAGTTGGATAGTTGTGGAAAGAGTCAAATGGCT
CTCCTCAAGCGTATTCAACAAGGGGCTGAAGGATGCCCAGAAGGTACCCCATTGTATGGGATCTGATCTG
GGGCCTCGGTGCACATGCTTTACATGTGTTTAGTCGAGGTTAAAAAAACGTCTAGGCCCCCCGAACCACG
GGGACGTGGTTTTCCTTTGAAAAACACGATGATAAGCTTGCCACAACCCACAAGGAGACGACCTTCCATG
ACCGAGTACAAGCCCACGGTGCGCCTCGCCACCCGCGACGACGTCCCCCGGGCCGTACGCACCCTCGCCG
CCGCGTTCGCCGACTACCCCGCCACGCGCCACACCGTCGACCCGGACCGCCACATCGAGCGGGTCACCGA
GCTGCAAGAACTCTTCCTCACGCGCGTCGGGCTCGACATCGGCAAGGTGTGGGTCGCGGACGACGGCGCC
GCGGTGGCGGTCTGGACCACGCCGGAGAGCGTCGAAGCGGGGGCGGTGTTCGCCGAGATCGGCCCGCGCA
TGGCCGAGTTGAGCGGTTCCCGGCTGGCCGCGCAGCAACAGATGGAAGGCCTCCTGGCGCCGCACCGGCC
CAAGGAGCCCGCGTGGTTCCTGGCCACCGTCGGCGTCTCGCCCGACCACCAGGGCAAGGGTCTGGGCAGC
GCCGTCGTGCTCCCCGGAGTGGAGGCGGCCGAGCGCGCCGGGGTGCCCGCCTTCCTGGAGACCTCCGCGC
CCCGCAACCTCCCCTTCTACGAGCGGCTCGGCTTCACCGTCACCGCCGACGTCGAGGTGCCCGAAGGACC
GCGCACCTGGTGCATGACCCGCAAGCCCGGTGCCTAGACGCGTCTGGAACAATCAACCTCTGGATTACAA
AATTTGTGAAAGATTGACTGGTATTCTTAACTATGTTGCTCCTTTTACGCTATGTGGATACGCTGCTTTA
ATGCCTTTGTATCATGCTATTGCTTCCCGTATGGCTTTCATTTTCTCCTCCTTGTATAAATCCTGGTTGC
TGTCTCTTTATGAGGAGTTGTGGCCCGTTGTCAGGCAACGTGGCGTGGTGTGCACTGTGTTTGCTGACGC
AACCCCCACTGGTTGGGGCATTGCCACCACCTGTCAGCTCCTTTCCGGGACTTTCGCTTTCCCCCTCCCT
ATTGCCACGGCGGAACTCATCGCCGCCTGCCTTGCCCGCTGCTGGACAGGGGCTCGGCTGTTGGGCACTG
ACAATTCCGTGGTGTTGTCGGGGAAGCTGACGTCCTTTCCATGGCTGCTCGCCTGTGTTGCCACCTGGAT
TCTGCGCGGGACGTCCTTCTGCTACGTCCCTTCGGCCCTCAATCCAGCGGACCTTCCTTCCCGCGGCCTG
CTGCCGGCTCTGCGGCCTCTTCCGCGTCTTCGCCTTCGCCCTCAGACGAGTCGGATCTCCCTTTGGGCCG
CCTCCCCGCCTGGAATTAATTCTGCAGTCGAGACCTAGAAAAACATGGAGCAATCACAAGTAGCAATACA
GCAGCTACCAATGCTGATTGTGCCTGGCTAGAAGCACAAGAGGAGGAGGAGGTGGGTTTTCCAGTCACAC
CTCAGGTACCTTTAAGACCAATGACTTACAAGGCAGCTGTAGATCTTAGCCACTTTTTAAAAGAAAAGAG
GGGACTGGAAGGGCTAATTCACTCCCAACGAAGACAAGATATCCTTGATCTGTGGATCTACCACACACAA
GGCTACTTCCCTGATTAGCAGAACTACACACCAGGGCCAGGGGTCAGATATCCACTGACCTTTGGATGGT
GCTACAAGCTAGTACCAGTTGAGCCAGATAAGGTAGAAGAGGCCAATAAAGGAGAGAACACCAGCTTGTT
ACACCCTGTGAGCCTGCATGGGATGGATGACCCGGAGAGAGAAGTGTTAGAGTGGAGGTTTGACAGCCGC
CTAGCATTTCATCACGTGGCCCGAGAGCTGCATCCGGAGTACTTCAAGAACTGCTGATATCGAGCTTGCT
ACAAGGGACTTTCCGCTGGGGACTTTCCAGGGAGGCGTGGCCTGGGCGGGACTGGGGAGTGGCGAGCCCT
CAGATCCTGCATATAAGCAGCTGCTTTTTGCCTGTACTGGGTCTCTCTGGTTAGACCAGATCTGAGCCTG
GGAGCTCTCTGGCTAACTAGGGAACCCACTGCTTAAGCCTCAATAAAGCTTGCCTTGAGTGCTTCAAGTA
GTGTGTGCCCGTCTGTTGTGTGACTCTGGTAACTAGAGATCCCTCAGACCCTTTTAGTCAGTGTGGAAAA
TCTCTAGCAGTAGTAGTTCATGTCATCTTATTATTCAGTATTTATAACTTGCAAAGAAATGAATATCAGA
GAGTGAGAGGCCTTGACATTGCTAGCGTTTACCGTCGACCTCTAGCTAGAGCTTGGCGTAATCATGGTCA
TAGCTGTTTCCTGTGTGAAATTGTTATCCGCTCACAATTCCACACAACATACGAGCCGGAAGCATAAAGT
GTAAAGCCTGGGGTGCCTAATGAGTGAGCTAACTCACATTAATTGCGTTGCGCTCACTGCCCGCTTTCCA
GTCGGGAAACCTGTCGTGCCAGCTGCATTAATGAATCGGCCAACGCGCGGGGAGAGGCGGTTTGCGTATT
GGGCGCTCTTCCGCTTCCTCGCTCACTGACTCGCTGCGCTCGGTCGTTCGGCTGCGGCGAGCGGTATCAG
CTCACTCAAAGGCGGTAATACGGTTATCCACAGAATCAGGGGATAACGCAGGAAAGAACATGTGAGCAAA
AGGCCAGCAAAAGGCCAGGAACCGTAAAAAGGCCGCGTTGCTGGCGTTTTTCCATAGGCTCCGCCCCCCT
GACGAGCATCACAAAAATCGACGCTCAAGTCAGAGGTGGCGAAACCCGACAGGACTATAAAGATACCAGG
CGTTTCCCCCTGGAAGCTCCCTCGTGCGCTCTCCTGTTCCGACCCTGCCGCTTACCGGATACCTGTCCGC
CTTTCTCCCTTCGGGAAGCGTGGCGCTTTCTCATAGCTCACGCTGTAGGTATCTCAGTTCGGTGTAGGTC
GTTCGCTCCAAGCTGGGCTGTGTGCACGAACCCCCCGTTCAGCCCGACCGCTGCGCCTTATCCGGTAACT
ATCGTCTTGAGTCCAACCCGGTAAGACACGACTTATCGCCACTGGCAGCAGCCACTGGTAACAGGATTAG
CAGAGCGAGGTATGTAGGCGGTGCTACAGAGTTCTTGAAGTGGTGGCCTAACTACGGCTACACTAGAAGA
ACAGTATTTGGTATCTGCGCTCTGCTGAAGCCAGTTACCTTCGGAAAAAGAGTTGGTAGCTCTTGATCCG
GCAAACAAACCACCGCTGGTAGCGGTGGTTTTTTTGTTTGCAAGCAGCAGATTACGCGCAGAAAAAAAGG
ATCTCAAGAAGATCCTTTGATCTTTTCTACGGGGTCTGACGCTCAGTGGAACGAAAACTCACGTTAAGGG
ATTTTGGTCATGAGATTATCAAAAAGGATCTTCACCTAGATCCTTTTAAATTAAAAATGAAGTTTTAAAT
CAATCTAAAGTATATATGAGTAAACTTGGTCTGACAGTTACCAATGCTTAATCAGTGAGGCACCTATCTC
AGCGATCTGTCTATTTCGTTCATCCATAGTTGCCTGACTCCCCGTCGTGTAGATAACTACGATACGGGAG
GGCTTACCATCTGGCCCCAGTGCTGCAATGATACCGCGAGACCCACGCTCACCGGCTCCAGATTTATCAG
CAATAAACCAGCCAGCCGGAAGGGCCGAGCGCAGAAGTGGTCCTGCAACTTTATCCGCCTCCATCCAGTC
TATTAATTGTTGCCGGGAAGCTAGAGTAAGTAGTTCGCCAGTTAATAGTTTGCGCAACGTTGTTGCCATT
GCTACAGGCATCGTGGTGTCACGCTCGTCGTTTGGTATGGCTTCATTCAGCTCCGGTTCCCAACGATCAA
GGCGAGTTACATGATCCCCCATGTTGTGCAAAAAAGCGGTTAGCTCCTTCGGTCCTCCGATCGTTGTCAG
AAGTAAGTTGGCCGCAGTGTTATCACTCATGGTTATGGCAGCACTGCATAATTCTCTTACTGTCATGCCA
TCCGTAAGATGCTTTTCTGTGACTGGTGAGTACTCAACCAAGTCATTCTGAGAATAGTGTATGCGGCGAC
CGAGTTGCTCTTGCCCGGCGTCAATACGGGATAATACCGCGCCACATAGCAGAACTTTAAAAGTGCTCAT
CATTGGAAAACGTTCTTCGGGGCGAAAACTCTCAAGGATCTTACCGCTGTTGAGATCCAGTTCGATGTAA
CCCACTCGTGCACCCAACTGATCTTCAGCATCTTTTACTTTCACCAGCGTTTCTGGGTGAGCAAAAACAG
GAAGGCAAAATGCCGCAAAAAAGGGAATAAGGGCGACACGGAAATGTTGAATACTCATACTCTTCCTTTT
TCAATATTATTGAAGCATTTATCAGGGTTATTGTCTCATGAGCGGATACATATTTGAATGTATTTAGAAA
AATAAACAAATAGGGGTTCCGCGCACATTTCCCCGAAAAGTGCCACCTGACGTCGACGGATCGGGAGATC
AACTTGTTTATTGCAGCTTATAATGGTTACAAATAAAGCAATAGCATCACAAATTTCACAAATAAAGCAT
TTTTTTCACTGCATTCTAGTTGTGGTTTGTCCAAACTCATCAATGTATCTTATCATGTCTGGATCAACTG
GATAACTCAAGCTAACCAAAATCATCCCAAACTTCCCACCCCATACCCTATTACCACTGCCAATTACCTG
TGGTTTCATTTACTCTAAACCTGTGATTCCTCTGAATTATTTTCATTTTAAAGAAATTGTATTTGTTAAA
TATGTACTACAAACTTAGTAGT
Features (pLannotate 1.2.2; 24 found; start..end, strand, type, name):
    377..634     +  LTR            5' LTR (truncated): truncated 5' long terminal repeat (LTR) from HIV-1
    681..806     +  misc_feature   HIV-1 Ψ: packaging signal of human immunodeficiency virus type 1
    790..1128    +  CDS            HIV-1 gag (fragment): gag protein from human immunodeficiency virus 1; gag
   1303..1536    +  misc_feature   RRE: The Rev response element (RRE) of HIV-1 allows for Rev-dependent mRNA export from the nucleus to the cytoplasm.
   1913..2013    +  CDS            Rev (fragment): human immunodeficiency virus 1 (HIV-1) Rev protein; rev; enhances nuclear export of unspliced and incompletely spliced viral mRNAs
   2028..2143    +  misc_feature   cPPT/CTS: central polypurine tract and central termination sequence of HIV-1 (lacking the first T)
   2356..2567    +  promoter       EF-1α core promoter: core promoter for human elongation factor EF-1α
   2568..2681    +  intron         EF-1α intron A (fragment): intron upstream of the start codon of human EF-1α
   3307..3510    +  intron         EF-1α intron A: truncated intron upstream of the start codon of human EF-1α
   3553..6357    +  CDS            rep (fragment): R1AB_SARS2 - Experimental evidence at protein level: Swiss-Prot protein existence level 1. [2'-O-methyltransferase]: Methyltransferase that mediates mRNA cap 2'-O-ribose methylation to the 5'-cap structure of viral mRNAs. N7-methyl guanosine cap is a prerequisite for binding of nsp16. Therefore plays an essential role in viral mRNAs cap methylation which is essential to evade immune system. From Severe acute respiratory syndrome coronavirus 2 (2019-nCoV) (SARS-CoV-2).
   6573..7035    +  misc_feature   IRES: internal ribosome entry site (IRES) of the encephalomyocarditis virus (EMCV)
   7068..7665    +  CDS            PuroR (fragment): puromycin N-acetyltransferase; pac from Streptomyces alboniger; confers resistance to puromycin
   7681..8269    +  misc_feature   WPRE: woodchuck hepatitis virus posttranscriptional regulatory element
   8286..8804    +  CDS            nef (fragment): NEF_HV1BR - Experimental evidence at protein level: Swiss-Prot protein existence level 1. Extracellular Nef protein targets CD4(+) T-lymphocytes for apoptosis by interacting with CXCR4 surface receptors (PubMed:14990729). From Human immunodeficiency virus type 1 group M subtype B (isolate BRU/LAI) (HIV-1).
   8852..9109    +  LTR            5' LTR (truncated): truncated 5' long terminal repeat (LTR) from HIV-1
   9259..9281    -  protein_bind   lac operator (fragment): The lac repressor binds to the lac operator to inhibit transcription in E. coli. This inhibition can be relieved by adding lactose or isopropyl-β-D-thiogalactopyranoside (IPTG). lac repressor encoded by lacI
   9285..9315    -  promoter       lac promoter: promoter for the E. coli lac operon
   9330..9351    -  protein_bind   CAP binding site: CAP binding activates transcription in the presence of cAMP. E. coli catabolite activator protein
   9364..9456    -  CDS            lacI (fragment): lac repressor; lacI; The lac repressor binds to the lac operator to inhibit transcription in E. coli. This inhibition can be relieved by adding lactose or isopropyl-β-D-thiogalactopyranoside (IPTG).
   9639..10227   -  rep_origin     ori: high-copy-number ColE1/pMB1/pBR322/pUC origin of replication
  10398..11258   -  CDS            AmpR: β-lactamase; bla; confers resistance to ampicillin, carbenicillin, and related antibiotics
  11259..11363   -  promoter       AmpR promoter: bla
  11411..11545   +  polyA_signal   SV40 poly(A) signal: SV40 polyadenylation signal
  11712..329     +  CDS            nef (fragment) (across the origin): NEF_HV1BR - Experimental evidence at protein level: Swiss-Prot protein existence level 1. Extracellular Nef protein targets CD4(+) T-lymphocytes for apoptosis by interacting with CXCR4 surface receptors (PubMed:14990729). From Human immunodeficiency virus type 1 group M subtype B (isolate BRU/LAI) (HIV-1).
