[The description below was written by a language model from this plasmid's Addgene catalogue record and pLannotate feature annotations shown in this document.]
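Description:
pLVX-EF1alpha-SARS-CoV-2-nsp12-2xStrep-IRES-Puro is an HIV-1-based lentiviral expression plasmid built on the commercial pLVX-EF1alpha-IRES-Puro backbone. It can be used either for direct transient expression in mammalian cells or as a transfer vector to produce lentivirus. In bacteria it is maintained through a high-copy ColE1/pUC-type origin and selected with ampicillin via the β-lactamase gene. The sequenced record is about 11.7 kb. The viral portion is bounded by two HIV-1 LTR sequences. It contains the Ψ packaging signal with an adjoining gag fragment, the Rev response element for Rev-dependent nuclear export of the genomic RNA, and the cPPT/CTS element. The nef-homologous fragments next to each LTR are an annotation of LTR-flanking HIV-1 sequence rather than an intended payload.

The payload is a human codon-optimized coding sequence for SARS-CoV-2 nsp12, one of the mature products of the ORF1ab replicase polyprotein, carrying a C-terminal 2xStrep affinity tag. The automated annotation detects this region only as a fragment of the replicase polyprotein, and the functional text attached to that hit describes a different polyprotein product, so it should not be read as nsp12's role. The Strep tag is not annotated separately. Transcription is driven by the human EF-1α promoter with its intron A sequences. An EMCV IRES downstream of the tagged open reading frame allows puromycin N-acetyltransferase to be translated from the same mRNA, which links drug selection to insert expression. A WPRE follows to enhance transcript stability and expression. The construct belongs to a set made for mapping SARS-CoV-2–host protein interactions, and the Strep tag is suited to affinity purification of nsp12 complexes from human cells.
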