Addgene plasmid #141378: pLVX-EF1alpha-SARS-CoV-2-nsp12-2xStrep-IRES-Puro
Purpose: Lentiviral expression of SARS-CoV-2 protein; transient expression and generate lentivirus
Depositing lab: Nevan Krogan. Depositing organization: University of California, San Francisco (UCSF). Publication: A SARS-CoV-2 protein interaction map reveals targets for drug repurposing. Gordon DE, Jang GM, Bouhaddou M, Xu J, Obernier K, White KM, O'Meara MJ, Rezelj VV, Guo JZ, Swaney DL, Tummino TA, Huttenhain R, Kaake RM, Richards AL, Tutuncuoglu B, Foussard H, Batra J, Haas K, Modak M, Kim M, Haas P, Polacco BJ, Braberg H, Fabius JM, Eckhardt M, Soucheray M, Bennett MJ, Cakir M, McGregor MJ, Li Q, Meyer B, Roesch F, Vallet T, Mac Kain A, Miorin L, Moreno E, Naing ZZC, Zhou Y, Peng S, Shi Y, Zhang Z, Shen W, Kirby IT, Melnyk JE, Chorba JS, Lou K, Dai SA, Barrio-Hernandez I, Memon D, Hernandez-Armenta C, Lyu J, Mathy CJP, Perica T, Pilla KB, Ganesan SJ, Saltzberg DJ, Rakesh R, Liu X, Rosenthal SB, Calviello L, Venkataramanan S, Liboy-Lugo J, Lin Y, Huang XP, Liu Y, Wankowicz SA, Bohn M, Safari M, Ugur FS, Koh C, Savar NS, Tran QD, Shengjuler D, Fletcher SJ, O'Neal MC, Cai Y, Chang JCJ, Broadhurst DJ, Klippsten S, Sharp PP, Wenzell NA, Kuzuoglu-Ozturk D, Wang HY, Trenker R, Young JM, Cavero DA, Hiatt J, Roth TL, Rathore U, Subramanian A, Noack J, Hubert M, Stroud RM, Frankel AD, Rosenberg OS, Verba KA, Agard DA, Ott M, Emerman M, Jura N, von Zastrow M, Verdin E, Ashworth A, Schwartz O, d'Enfert C, Mukherjee S, Jacobson M, Malik HS, Fujimori DG, Ideker T, Craik CS, Floor SN, Fraser JS, Gross JD, Sali A, Roth BL, Ruggero D, Taunton J, Kortemme T, Beltrao P, Vignuzzi M, Garcia-Sastre A, Shokat KM, Shoichet BK, Krogan NJ. Nature. 2020 Jul;583(7816):459-468. doi: 10.1038/s41586-020-2286-9. Epub 2020 Apr 30. PubMed 32353859.
Backbone
  Vector backbone: pLVX-EF1alpha-IRES-Puro
  Backbone manufacturer: Takara Bio
  Backbone size w/o insert (bp): 8825
  Vector type: Mammalian Expression, Lentiviral
  Selectable markers: Puromycin
Growth in bacteria
  Bacterial resistance: Ampicillin, 100 μg/mL
  Growth temperature: 30°C
  Growth strain: NEB Stable
  Copy number: Unknown
Gene/Insert
  Gene/Insert name: SARS-CoV-2-nsp12
  Species: SARS-CoV-2
  Mutation: human codon optimized
  Entrez Gene: ORF1ab (a.k.a. GU280_gp01)
  Promoter: EF1alpha
  Tag / fusion protein: 2xStrep (C terminal on insert)
  Cloning method: Unknown
Terms and licenses: Academic/Nonprofit Terms; Industry Terms
Depositor comments: Please visit https://www.biorxiv.org/content/10.1101/2020.03.22.002386v3 for bioRxiv preprint.
How to cite: pLVX-EF1alpha-SARS-CoV-2-nsp12-2xStrep-IRES-Puro was a gift from Nevan Krogan (Addgene plasmid # 141378 ; http://n2t.net/addgene:141378 ; RRID:Addgene_141378)
