>Addgene plasmid #141378 | pLVX-EF1alpha-SARS-CoV-2-nsp12-2xStrep-IRES-Puro | addgene partial sequence | sequence record 287322 | EF1a-F 5'-TCAAGCCTCAGACAGTGGTTC-3'
TTTCCGGTGAATTCGCCGCCACCATGTCAGCAGACGCACAAAGTTTTCTGAACCGGGTATGCGGAGTCAG
TGCGGCGAGGCTTACGCCCTGTGGTACGGGAACATCAACGGACGTTGTTTACCGCGCCTTCGACATATAC
AATGATAAAGTCGCCGGCTTCGCAAAGTTCCTTAAAACGAATTGCTGTAGGTTCCAAGAAAAGGACGAGG
ATGATAATTTGATAGACTCCTACTTCGTGGTCAAACGACACACGTTTTCAAATTATCAGCACGAGGAAAC
GATATATAATCTTCTTAAAGACTGCCCTGCAGTGGCAAAACACGACTTCTTTAAGTTCCGCATTGACGGG
GATATGGTCCCCCATATCTCCCGACAGAGATTGACGAAATATACAATGGCGGATCTGGTGTACGCCCTGA
GACACTTCGATGAGGGCAATTGTGATACACTCAAGGAGATTCTCGTGACCTACAATTGTTGCGATGATGA
CTATTTCAATAAGAAAGACTGGTACGACTTCGTCGAAAACCCTGATATATTGAGGGTGTACGCAAACCTG
GGTGAACGAGTAAGACAGGCACTTCTGAAAACCGTCCAATTCTGCGACGCTATGAGAAACGCGGGCATTG
TTGGTGTGCTTACGCTGGATAACCAAGACCTCAATGGTAATTGGTACGATTTTGGGGACTTCATCCAAAC
CACTCCTGGCTCAGGCGTTCCCGTGGTAGACAGCTACTATTCTTTGTTGATGCCAATTCTTACACTCACA
AGGGCCCTGACCGCTGAGTCACACGTCGATACGGACTTGACCAAGCCCTACATCAAGTGGGATCTTCTGA
AGTACGACTTTACCGAGGAACGATTGAAGCTTTTTGATCGCTACTTTAAATACTGGGATCAGACGTACCA
CCCAAACTGCGTGAATTGCCTGG
